Addgene plasmid #242616: synNANOS
Purpose: TMP-inducible strong RNA regulator (tethered to MCP)
Depositing lab: Lacra Bintu. Depositing organization: Stanford University. Publication: High-throughput discovery of regulatory effector domains in human RNA-binding proteins. Thurm AR, Finkel Y, Andrews C, Cai XS, Benko C, Bintu L. bioRxiv [Preprint]. 2024 Jul 19:2024.07.19.604317. doi: 10.1101/2024.07.19.604317. PubMed 39071298.
Backbone
  Vector backbone: pAT124
  Selectable markers: Blasticidin ; mTagBFP2
Growth in bacteria
  Bacterial resistance: Ampicillin, 100 μg/mL
  Growth temperature: 37°C
  Growth strain: NEB Stable
  Copy number: High Copy
Gene/Insert
  Gene/Insert name: NANOS1 fragment
  Species: H. sapiens (human)
  Insert size (bp): 240
Terms and licenses: Academic/Nonprofit Terms; Industry Terms: Not Available to Industry
How to cite: synNANOS was a gift from Lacra Bintu (Addgene plasmid # 242616 ; http://n2t.net/addgene:242616 ; RRID:Addgene_242616)
