[The description below was written by a language model from this plasmid's Addgene catalogue record and pLannotate feature annotations shown in this document.]
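Description:
synNANOS is a 10,685-nt HIV-1-based lentiviral transfer plasmid built on the pAT124 backbone for stable expression of a drug-controllable, RNA-tethered effector protein in mammalian cells. In bacteria it is maintained by a high-copy ColE1/pUC-type origin and selected through the ampicillin resistance gene. The viral portion has a chimeric 5′ end in which the CMV enhancer and promoter precede a truncated LTR, driving genomic RNA production in packaging cells. This is followed by the Ψ packaging signal with a gag fragment, the RRE for Rev-dependent nuclear export, and the cPPT/CTS. A WPRE, a nef-derived fragment and a second truncated LTR close the 3′ end.

The payload is transcribed from the EF-1α promoter. The annotated coding features run in order from E. coli dihydrofolate reductase (folA), through MS2 coat protein sequences whose layout suggests two coat protein copies, then HaloTag, and finally a roughly 240 bp fragment of human NANOS1, a protein annotated as a translational repressor. The stated trimethoprim (TMP) inducibility fits use of the DHFR segment as a TMP-stabilised degradation domain, so that the fusion accumulates only when TMP is present, although the record does not spell out this mechanism. The MS2 coat protein (MCP) recruits the fusion to transcripts carrying MS2 stem-loops, and HaloTag allows covalent labelling with chloroalkane ligands. Downstream lie mTagBFP2 and blasticidin S deaminase, which serve as fluorescent and drug markers for transduced cells. The elements linking them to the effector are not annotated. A single loxP site follows the cassette.

The construct is described as a strong, TMP-inducible RNA regulator, derived from work screening effector domains of human RNA-binding proteins.
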