Features (pLannotate 1.2.2; 27 found; start..end, strand, type, name):
    100..225     +  misc_feature   HIV-1 Ψ: packaging signal of human immunodeficiency virus type 1
    209..547     +  CDS            HIV-1 gag (fragment): gag protein from human immunodeficiency virus 1; gag
    722..955     +  misc_feature   RRE: The Rev response element (RRE) of HIV-1 allows for Rev-dependent mRNA export from the nucleus to the cytoplasm.
   1332..1432    +  CDS            Rev (fragment): human immunodeficiency virus 1 (HIV-1) Rev protein; rev; enhances nuclear export of unspliced and incompletely spliced viral mRNAs
   1482..1599    +  misc_feature   cPPT/CTS: central polypurine tract and central termination sequence of HIV-1
   1710..2881    +  promoter       EF-1α promoter: strong constitutive promoter for human elongation factor EF-1α
   2892..3365    +  CDS            folA: DYR_ECOLI - Also known as tmrA. Experimental evidence at protein level: Swiss-Prot protein existence level 1. Key enzyme in folate metabolism. Catalyzes an essential reaction for de novo glycine and purine synthesis, and for DNA precursor synthesis. From Escherichia coli (strain K12).
   3378..3728    +  CDS            CAPSD_BPMS2 (fragment): Experimental evidence at protein level: Swiss-Prot protein existence level 1. Acts as a translational repressor of viral replicase synthesis late in infection. This latter function is the result of capsid protein interaction with an RNA hairpin which contains the replicase ribosome-binding site. From Escherichia phage MS2 (Bacteriophage MS2).
   3753..3951    +  CDS            MS2 (fragment): bacteriophage MS2 coat protein binds to a specific stem-loop structure in the viral RNA (Peabody, 1993)
   3957..4100    +  CDS            MS2 (fragment): bacteriophage MS2 coat protein binds to a specific stem-loop structure in the viral RNA (Peabody, 1993)
   4107..4997    +  CDS            HaloTag®: modified bacterial dehalogenase that forms covalent bonds with chloroalkane derivatives
   5019..5261    +  CDS            NANOS1 (fragment): NANO1_HUMAN - Also known as NOS1. Experimental evidence at protein level: Swiss-Prot protein existence level 1. May act as a translational repressor which regulates translation of specific mRNAs by forming a complex with PUM2 that associates with the 3'-UTR of mRNA targets. Capable of interfering with the proadhesive and anti-invasive functions of E-cadherin. Up-regulates the production of MMP14 to promote tumor cell invasion. From Homo sapiens (Human).
   5322..6032    +  CDS            mTagBFP2: mTagBFP2 is a basic (constitutively fluorescent) blue fluorescent protein published in 2011, derived from Entacmaea quadricolor. It is reported to be a very rapidly-maturing monomer with very low acid sensitivity.
   6105..6503    +  CDS            BSD: blasticidin S deaminase; Aspergillus terreus BSD; confers resistance to blasticidin
   6523..6556    +  protein_bind   loxP: Cre-mediated recombination occurs in the 8-bp core sequence (GCATACAT). Cre recombinase
   6589..6612    +  misc_feature   MCS (fragment): pBluescript multiple cloning site
   6612..7200    +  misc_feature   WPRE: woodchuck hepatitis virus posttranscriptional regulatory element
   7201..7220    +  misc_feature   MCS (fragment): pBluescript multiple cloning site
   7222..7722    +  CDS            nef (fragment): NEF_HV1LA - Experimental evidence at protein level: Swiss-Prot protein existence level 1. Extracellular Nef protein targets CD4(+) T-lymphocytes for apoptosis by interacting with CXCR4 surface receptors. From Human immunodeficiency virus type 1 group M subtype B (isolate Lai) (HIV-1).
   7729..7909    +  LTR            5' LTR (truncated): truncated 5' long terminal repeat (LTR) from HIV-1
   7971..8559    -  rep_origin     ori: high-copy-number ColE1/pMB1/pBR322/pUC origin of replication
   8730..9590    -  CDS            AmpR: β-lactamase; bla; confers resistance to ampicillin, carbenicillin, and related antibiotics
   9591..9695    -  promoter       AmpR promoter: bla
   9754..9806    -  misc_feature   bom (fragment): basis of mobility region from pBR322
   9961..10340   +  enhancer       CMV enhancer: human cytomegalovirus immediate early enhancer
  10341..10540   +  promoter       CMV promoter: human cytomegalovirus (CMV) immediate early promoter
  10558..53      +  LTR            5' LTR (truncated) (across the origin): truncated 5' long terminal repeat (LTR) from HIV-1
>Addgene plasmid #242616 | synNANOS | addgene full sequence | sequence record 485608 | Addgene NGS Result
TGGTAACTAGAGATCCCTCAGACCCTTTTAGTCAGTGTGGAAAATCTCTAGCAGTGGCGCCCGAACAGGG
ACTTGAAAGCGAAAGGGAAACCAGAGGAGCTCTCTCGACGCAGGACTCGGCTTGCTGAAGCGCGCACGGC
AAGAGGCGAGGGGCGGCGACTGGTGAGTACGCCAAAAATTTTGACTAGCGGAGGCTAGAAGGAGAGAGAT
GGGTGCGAGAGCGTCAGTATTAAGCGGGGGAGAATTAGATCGCGATGGGAAAAAATTCGGTTAAGGCCAG
GGGGAAAGAAAAAATATAAATTAAAACATATAGTATGGGCAAGCAGGGAGCTAGAACGATTCGCAGTTAA
TCCTGGCCTGTTAGAAACATCAGAAGGCTGTAGACAAATACTGGGACAGCTACAACCATCCCTTCAGACA
GGATCAGAAGAACTTAGATCATTATATAATACAGTAGCAACCCTCTATTGTGTGCATCAAAGGATAGAGA
TAAAAGACACCAAGGAAGCTTTAGACAAGATAGAGGAAGAGCAAAACAAAAGTAAGACCACCGCACAGCA
AGCGGCCGGCCGCTGATCTTCAGACCTGGAGGAGGAGATATGAGGGACAATTGGAGAAGTGAATTATATA
AATATAAAGTAGTAAAAATTGAACCATTAGGAGTAGCACCCACCAAGGCAAAGAGAAGAGTGGTGCAGAG
AGAAAAAAGAGCAGTGGGAATAGGAGCTTTGTTCCTTGGGTTCTTGGGAGCAGCAGGAAGCACTATGGGC
GCAGCGTCAATGACGCTGACGGTACAGGCCAGACAATTATTGTCTGGTATAGTGCAGCAGCAGAACAATT
TGCTGAGGGCTATTGAGGCGCAACAGCATCTGTTGCAACTCACAGTCTGGGGCATCAAGCAGCTCCAGGC
AAGAATCCTGGCTGTGGAAAGATACCTAAAGGATCAACAGCTCCTGGGGATTTGGGGTTGCTCTGGAAAA
CTCATTTGCACCACTGCTGTGCCTTGGAATGCTAGTTGGAGTAATAAATCTCTGGAACAGATTTGGAATC
ACACGACCTGGATGGAGTGGGACAGAGAAATTAACAATTACACAAGCTTAATACACTCCTTAATTGAAGA
ATCGCAAAACCAGCAAGAAAAGAATGAACAAGAATTATTGGAATTAGATAAATGGGCAAGTTTGTGGAAT
TGGTTTAACATAACAAATTGGCTGTGGTATATAAAATTATTCATAATGATAGTAGGAGGCTTGGTAGGTT
TAAGAATAGTTTTTGCTGTACTTTCTATAGTGAATAGAGTTAGGCAGGGATATTCACCATTATCGTTTCA
GACCCACCTCCCAACCCCGAGGGGACCCGACAGGCCCGAAGGAATAGAAGAAGAAGGTGGAGAGAGAGAC
AGAGACAGATCCATTCGATTAGTGAACGGATCGGCACTGCGTGCGCCAATTCTGCAGACAAATGGCAGTA
TTCATCCACAATTTTAAAAGAAAAGGGGGGATTGGGGGGTACAGTGCAGGGGAAAGAATAGTAGACATAA
TAGCAACAGACATACAAACTAAAGAATTACAAAAACAAATTACAAAAATTCAAAATTTTCGGGTTTATTA
CAGGGACAGCAGAGATCCAGTTTGGTTAGTACCGGGCCCGCTCTAGAGATCCCATTTGACTCAGGCGGCC
GCGTGGATAACCGTATTACCGCCATGCATGTGCCCGTCAGTGGGCAGAGCGCACATCGCCCACAGTCCCC
GAGAAGTTGGGGGGAGGGGTCGGCAATTGAACCGGTGCCTAGAGAAGGTGGCGCGGGGTAAACTGGGAAA
GTGATGTCGTGTACTGGCTCCGCCTTTTTCCCGAGGGTGGGGGAGAACCGTATATAAGTGCAGTAGTCGC
CGTGAACGTTCTTTTTCGCAACGGGTTTGCCGCCAGAACACAGGTAAGTGCCGTGTGTGGTTCCCGCGGG
CCTGGCCTCTTTACGGGTTATGGCCCTTGCGTGCCTTGAATTACTTCCACCTGGCTGCAGTACGTGATTC
TTGATCCCGAGCTTCGGGTTGGAAGTGGGTGGGAGAGTTCGAGGCCTTGCGCTTAAGGAGCCCCTTCGCC
TCGTGCTTGAGTTGAGGCCTGGCCTGGGCGCTGGGGCCGCCGCGTGCGAATCTGGTGGCACCTTCGCGCC
TGTCTCGCTGCTTTCGATAAGTCTCTAGCCATTTAAAATTTTTGATGACCTGCTGCGACGCTTTTTTTCT
GGCAAGATAGTCTTGTAAATGCGGGCCAAGATCTGCACACTGGTATTTCGGTTTTTGGGGCCGCGGGCGG
CGACGGGGCCCGTGCGTCCCAGCGCACATGTTCGGCGAGGCGGGGCCTGCGAGCGCGGCCACCGAGAATC
GGACGGGGGTAGTCTCAAGCTGGCCGGCCTGCTCTGGTGCCTGGCCTCGCGCCGCCGTGTATCGCCCCGC
CCTGGGCGGCAAGGCTGGCCCGGTCGGCACCAGTTGCGTGAGCGGAAAGATGGCCGCTTCCCGGCCCTGC
TGCAGGGAGCTCAAAATGGAGGACGCGGCGCTCGGGAGAGCGGGCGGGTGAGTCACCCACACAAAGGAAA
AGGGCCTTTCCGTCCTCAGCCGTCGCTTCATGTGACTCCACGGAGTACCGGGCGCCGTCCAGGCACCTCG
ATTAGTTCTCGCGCTTTTGGAGTACGTCGTCTTTAGGTTGGGGGGAGGGGTTTTATGCGATGGAGTTTCC
CCACACTGAGTGGGTGGAGACTGAAGTTAGGCCAGCTTGGCACTTGATGTAATTCTCCTTGGAATTTGCC
CTTTTTGAGTTTGGATCTTGGTTCATTCTCAAGCCTCAGACAGTGGTTCAAAGTTTTTTTCTTCCATTTC
AGGTGTCGTGAGCTAGCCACCATGATCTCACTTATTGCTGCACTCGCAGTCGACTACGTTATCGGGATGG
AGAACGCTATGCCATGGAATCTGCCCGCCGACCTCGCGTGGTTCAAGCGCAACACATTGAACAAGCCCGT
TATCATGGGCCGACACACTTGGGAATCCATTGGCAGACCGCTCCCTGGTAGAAAAAATATCATACTCTCC
TCACAGCCCTCTACTGATGATAGAGTTACATGGGTGAAATCAGTAGATGAGGCGATTGCGGCTTGTGGCG
ATGTCCCGGAAATTATGGTTATAGGGGGTGGGCGGGTAATTGAGCAATTTCTCCCTAAGGCGCAGAAGCT
CTACCTGACGCACATCGACGCTGAGGTAGAGGGGGACACGCACTTCCCTGACTACGAACCTGACGACTGG
GAGTCCGTGTTTTCTGAATTCCACGACGCGGACGCACAGAATTCCCATTCCTACTGTTTTGAAATACTTG
AACGGCTAGCCGTTAAAATGGCTTCTAACTTTACTCAGTTCGTTCTCGTCGACAATGGCGGAACTGGCGA
CGTGACTGTCGCCCCAAGCAACTTCGCTAACGGGATCGCTGAATGGATCAGCTCTAACTCGCGTTCACAG
GCTTACAAAGTAACCTGTAGCGTTCGTCAGAGCTCTGCGCAGAATCGCAAATACACCATCAAAGTCGAGG
TGCCTAAAGGCGCCTGGCGTTCGTACTTAAATATGGAACTAACCATTCCAATTTTCGCCACGAATTCCGA
CTGCGAGCTTATTGTTAAGGCAATGCAAGGTCTCCTAAAAGATGGAAACCCGATTCCCTCAGCAATCGCA
GCAAACTCCGGCATCTACGCGATCTACGCCATGGCTTCTATGGCTTCTAACTTTACTCAGTTCGTTCTCG
TCGACAATGGCGGAACTGGCGACGTGACTGTCGCCCCAAGCAACTTCGCTAACGGGATCGCTGAATGGAT
CAGCTCTAACTCGCGTTCACAGGCTTACAAAGTAACCTGTAGCGTTCGTCAGAGCTCTGCGCAGAATCGC
AAATACACCATCAAAGTCGAGGTGCCTAAAGGCGCCTGGCGTTCGTACTTAAATATGGAACTAACCATTC
CAATTTTCGCCACGAATTCCGACTGCGAGCTTATTGTTAAGGCAATGCAAGGTCTCCTAAAAGATGGAAA
CCCGATTCCCTCAGCAATCGCAGCAAACTCCGGCATCTACGCGATCATGGCAGAAATCGGTACTGGCTTT
CCATTCGACCCCCATTATGTGGAAGTCCTGGGCGAGCGCATGCACTACGTCGATGTTGGTCCGCGCGATG
GCACCCCTGTGCTGTTCCTGCACGGTAACCCGACCTCCTCCTACGTGTGGCGCAACATCATCCCGCATGT
TGCACCGACCCATCGCTGCATTGCTCCAGACCTGATCGGTATGGGCAAATCCGACAAACCAGACCTGGGT
TATTTCTTCGACGACCACGTCCGCTTCATGGATGCCTTCATCGAAGCCCTGGGTCTGGAAGAGGTCGTCC
TGGTCATTCACGACTGGGGCTCCGCTCTGGGTTTCCACTGGGCCAAGCGCAATCCAGAGCGCGTCAAAGG
TATTGCATTTATGGAGTTCATCCGCCCTATCCCGACCTGGGACGAATGGCCAGAATTTGCCCGCGAGACC
TTCCAGGCCTTCCGCACCACCGACGTCGGCCGCAAGCTGATCATCGATCAGAACGTTTTTATCGAGGGTA
CGCTGCCGATGGGTGTCGTCCGCCCGCTGACTGAAGTCGAGATGGACCATTACCGCGAGCCGTTCCTGAA
TCCTGTTGACCGCGAGCCACTGTGGCGCTTCCCAAACGAGCTGCCAATCGCCGGTGAGCCAGCGAACATC
GTCGCGCTGGTCGAAGAATACATGGACTGGCTGCACCAGTCCCCTGTCCCGAAGCTGCTGTTCTGGGGCA
CCCCAGGCGTTCTGATCCCACCGGCCGAAGCCGCTCGCCTGGCCAAAAGCCTGCCTAACTGCAAGGCTGT
GGACATCGGCCCGGGTCTGAATCTGCTGCAAGAAGACAACCCGGACCTGATCGGCAGCGAGATCGCGCGC
TGGCTGTCGACGCTCGAGATTTCCGGCGGTGGATCCGGATCAGGCTCCGCTCTGGTGCCTAGTGCAAGAT
ACGTGTCTGCCCCTGGCCCCGCTCATCCCCAGCCATTCTCCAGCTGGAACGATTATCTCGGGCTGGCGAC
CCTGATCACAAAGGCCGTCGACGGCGAACCAAGGTTTGGCTGCGCACGGGGCGGCAATGGAGGTGGGGGA
TCACCCCCATCCTCTTCCAGCAGCAGTTGTTGCTCACCTCACACTGGGGCTGGTCCCGGGGCCTTGGGAC
CGGCCCTTGGATCTGGAGAGGGAAGGGGAAGCCTCCTAACTTGCGGAGATGTCGAGGAGAATCCTGGCCC
AATGGTTAGTAAGGGAGAGGAGTTGATAAAAGAGAATATGCACATGAAACTGTATATGGAAGGGACAGTG
GACAACCATCACTTCAAGTGCACCTCTGAGGGAGAAGGAAAGCCATACGAAGGCACCCAGACTATGCGAA
TTAAGGTCGTGGAGGGAGGGCCTCTCCCCTTCGCCTTCGATATTCTTGCAACATCTTTCCTCTACGGGAG
CAAAACCTTCATCAATCACACACAAGGCATACCTGACTTTTTTAAGCAGAGTTTTCCAGAGGGCTTTACC
TGGGAGCGTGTGACTACATACGAAGATGGGGGTGTGCTGACGGCTACACAGGATACTTCACTTCAGGACG
GTTGTCTGATCTACAACGTCAAGATCAGGGGGGTCAATTTCACCTCGAATGGACCAGTAATGCAAAAAAA
GACCCTGGGATGGGAAGCTTTTACTGAAACTCTCTATCCCGCCGACGGCGGCCTCGAAGGCAGAAACGAT
ATGGCTTTGAAGCTGGTTGGCGGGTCCCATCTAATTGCCAATGCCAAAACCACATATAGGAGCAAAAAGC
CTGCAAAGAACCTGAAGATGCCGGGTGTGTACTATGTTGACTATAGATTAGAGCGGATCAAAGAGGCAAA
TAACGAAACGTACGTGGAGCAGCACGAGGTAGCCGTGGCGCGCTACTGCGATTTACCCTCCAAACTGGGC
CATAAACTGAACTGTACAGGAAGCGGAGCTACTAACTTCAGCCTGCTGAAGCAGGCTGGCGACGTGGAAG
AAAACCCAGGACCTATGGCCAAGCCTTTGTCTCAAGAAGAATCCACCCTCATTGAAAGAGCAACGGCTAC
AATCAACAGCATCCCCATCTCTGAAGACTACAGCGTCGCCAGCGCAGCTCTCTCTAGCGACGGCCGCATC
TTCACTGGTGTCAATGTATATCATTTTACTGGGGGACCTTGTGCAGAACTCGTGGTGCTGGGCACTGCTG
CTGCTGCGGCAGCTGGCAACCTGACTTGTATCGTCGCGATCGGAAATGAGAACAGGGGCATCTTGAGCCC
CTGCGGACGGTGCCGACAGGTGCTTCTCGATCTGCATCCTGGGATCAAAGCCATAGTGAAGGACAGTGAT
GGACAGCCGACGGCAGTTGGGATTCGTGAATTGCTGCCCTCTGGTTATGTGTGGGAGGGCTAAGAATTCG
TCGAGGGACCTAATAACTTCGTATAGCATACATTATACGAAGTTATACATGTTTAAGGGTTCCGGTTCCA
CTAGGTACAATTCGATATCAAGCTTATCGATAATCAACCTCTGGATTACAAAATTTGTGAAAGATTGACT
GGTATTCTTAACTATGTTGCTCCTTTTACGCTATGTGGATACGCTGCTTTAATGCCTTTGTATCATGCTA
TTGCTTCCCGTATGGCTTTCATTTTCTCCTCCTTGTATAAATCCTGGTTGCTGTCTCTTTATGAGGAGTT
GTGGCCCGTTGTCAGGCAACGTGGCGTGGTGTGCACTGTGTTTGCTGACGCAACCCCCACTGGTTGGGGC
ATTGCCACCACCTGTCAGCTCCTTTCCGGGACTTTCGCTTTCCCCCTCCCTATTGCCACGGCGGAACTCA
TCGCCGCCTGCCTTGCCCGCTGCTGGACAGGGGCTCGGCTGTTGGGCACTGACAATTCCGTGGTGTTGTC
GGGGAAATCATCGTCCTTTCCTTGGCTGCTCGCCTGTGTTGCCACCTGGATTCTGCGCGGGACGTCCTTC
TGCTACGTCCCTTCGGCCCTCAATCCAGCGGACCTTCCTTCCCGCGGCCTGCTGCCGGCTCTGCGGCCTC
TTCCGCGTCTTCGCCTTCGCCCTCAGACGAGTCGGATCTCCCTTTGGGCCGCCTCCCCGCATCGATACCG
TCGACCTCGATCGAGACCTAGAAAAACATGGAGCAATCACAAGTAGCAATACAGCAGCTACCAATGCTGA
TTGTGCCTGGCTAGAAGCACAAGAGGAGGAGGAGGTGGGTTTTCCAGTCACACCTCAGGTACCTTTAAGA
CCAATGACTTACAAGGCAGCTGTAGATCTTAGCCACTTTTTAAAAGAAAAGGGGGGACTGGAAGGGCTAA
TTCACTCCCAACGAAGACAAGATATCCTTGATCTGTGGATCTACCACACACAAGGCTACTTCCCTGATTG
GCAGAACTACACACCAGGGCCAGGGATCAGATATCCACTGACCTTTGGATGGTGCTACAAGCTAGTACCA
GTTGAGCAAGAGAAGGTAGAAGAAGCCAATGAAGGAGAGAACACCCGCTTGTTACACCCTGTGAGCCTGC
ATGGGATGGATGACCCGGAGAGAGAAGTATTAGAGTGGAGGTTTGACAGCCGCCTAGCATTTCATCACAT
GGCCCGAGAGCTGCATCCGGACTGTACTGGGTCTCTCTGGTTAGACCAGATCTGAGCCTGGGAGCTCTCT
GGCTAACTAGGGAACCCACTGCTTAAGCCTCAATAAAGCTTGCCTTGAGTGCTTCAAGTAGTGTGTGCCC
GTCTGTTGTGTGACTCTGGTAACTAGAGATCCCTCAGACCCTTTTAGTCAGTGTGGAAAATCTCTAGCAG
CATGTGAGCAAAAGGCCAGCAAAAGGCCAGGAACCGTAAAAAGGCCGCGTTGCTGGCGTTTTTCCATAGG
CTCCGCCCCCCTGACGAGCATCACAAAAATCGACGCTCAAGTCAGAGGTGGCGAAACCCGACAGGACTAT
AAAGATACCAGGCGTTTCCCCCTGGAAGCTCCCTCGTGCGCTCTCCTGTTCCGACCCTGCCGCTTACCGG
ATACCTGTCCGCCTTTCTCCCTTCGGGAAGCGTGGCGCTTTCTCATAGCTCACGCTGTAGGTATCTCAGT
TCGGTGTAGGTCGTTCGCTCCAAGCTGGGCTGTGTGCACGAACCCCCCGTTCAGCCCGACCGCTGCGCCT
TATCCGGTAACTATCGTCTTGAGTCCAACCCGGTAAGACACGACTTATCGCCACTGGCAGCAGCCACTGG
TAACAGGATTAGCAGAGCGAGGTATGTAGGCGGTGCTACAGAGTTCTTGAAGTGGTGGCCTAACTACGGC
TACACTAGAAGAACAGTATTTGGTATCTGCGCTCTGCTGAAGCCAGTTACCTTCGGAAAAAGAGTTGGTA
GCTCTTGATCCGGCAAACAAACCACCGCTGGTAGCGGTGGTTTTTTTGTTTGCAAGCAGCAGATTACGCG
CAGAAAAAAAGGATCTCAAGAAGATCCTTTGATCTTTTCTACGGGGTCTGACGCTCAGTGGAACGAAAAC
TCACGTTAAGGGATTTTGGTCATGAGATTATCAAAAAGGATCTTCACCTAGATCCTTTTAAATTAAAAAT
GAAGTTTTAAATCAATCTAAAGTATATATGAGTAAACTTGGTCTGACAGTTACCAATGCTTAATCAGTGA
GGCACCTATCTCAGCGATCTGTCTATTTCGTTCATCCATAGTTGCCTGACTCCCCGTCGTGTAGATAACT
ACGATACGGGAGGGCTTACCATCTGGCCCCAGTGCTGCAATGATACCGCGAGACCCACGCTCACCGGCTC
CAGATTTATCAGCAATAAACCAGCCAGCCGGAAGGGCCGAGCGCAGAAGTGGTCCTGCAACTTTATCCGC
CTCCATCCAGTCTATTAATTGTTGCCGGGAAGCTAGAGTAAGTAGTTCGCCAGTTAATAGTTTGCGCAAC
GTTGTTGCCATTGCTACAGGCATCGTGGTGTCACGCTCGTCGTTTGGTATGGCTTCATTCAGCTCCGGTT
CCCAACGATCAAGGCGAGTTACATGATCCCCCATGTTGTGCAAAAAAGCGGTTAGCTCCTTCGGTCCTCC
GATCGTTGTCAGAAGTAAGTTGGCCGCAGTGTTATCACTCATGGTTATGGCAGCACTGCATAATTCTCTT
ACTGTCATGCCATCCGTAAGATGCTTTTCTGTGACTGGTGAGTACTCAACCAAGTCATTCTGAGAATAGT
GTATGCGGCGACCGAGTTGCTCTTGCCCGGCGTCAATACGGGATAATACCGCGCCACATAGCAGAACTTT
AAAAGTGCTCATCATTGGAAAACGTTCTTCGGGGCGAAAACTCTCAAGGATCTTACCGCTGTTGAGATCC
AGTTCGATGTAACCCACTCGTGCACCCAACTGATCTTCAGCATCTTTTACTTTCACCAGCGTTTCTGGGT
GAGCAAAAACAGGAAGGCAAAATGCCGCAAAAAAGGGAATAAGGGCGACACGGAAATGTTGAATACTCAT
ACTCTTCCTTTTTCAATATTATTGAAGCATTTATCAGGGTTATTGTCTCATGAGCGGATACATATTTGAA
TGTATTTAGAAAAATAAACAAATAGGGGTTCCGCGCACATTTCCCCGAAAAGTGCCACCTGACGTCGACG
GATCGGGAGATCTCCCGATCCCCTATGGTGCACTCTCAGTACAATCTGCTCTGATGCCGCATAGTTAAGC
CAGTATCTGCTCCCTGCTTGTGTGTTGGAGGTCGCTGAGTAGTGCGCGAGCAAAATTTAAGCTACAACAA
GGCAAGGCTTGACCGACAATTGCATGAAGAATCTGCTTAGGGTTAGGCGTTTTGCGCTGCTTCGCGATGT
ACGGGCCAGATATACGCGTTGACATTGATTATTGACTAGTTATTAATAGTAATCAATTACGGGGTCATTA
GTTCATAGCCCATATATGGAGTTCCGCGTTACATAACTTACGGTAAATGGCCCGCCTGGCTGACCGCCCA
ACGACCCCCGCCCATTGACGTCAATAATGACGTATGTTCCCATAGTAACGCCAATAGGGACTTTCCATTG
ACGTCAATGGGTGGAGTATTTACGGTAAACTGCCCACTTGGCAGTACATCAAGTGTATCATATGCCAAGT
ACGCCCCCTATTGACGTCAATGACGGTAAATGGCCCGCCTGGCATTATGCCCAGTACATGACCTTATGGG
ACTTTCCTACTTGGCAGTACATCTACGTATTAGTCATCGCTATTACCATGGTGATGCGGTTTTGGCAGTA
CATCAATGGGCGTGGATAGCGGTTTGACTCACGGGGATTTCCAAGTCTCCACCCCATTGACGTCAATGGG
AGTTTGTTTTGGCACCAAAATCAACGGGACTTTCCAAAATGTCGTAACAACTCCGCCCCATTGACGCAAA
TGGGCGGTAGGCGTGTACGGTGGGAGGTCTATATAAGCAGCGCGTTTTGCCTGTACTGGGTCTCTCTGGT
TAGACCAGATCTGAGCCTGGGAGCTCTCTGGCTAACTAGGGAACCCACTGCTTAAGCCTCAATAAAGCTT
GCCTTGAGTGCTTCAAGTAGTGTGTGCCCGTCTGTTGTGTGACTC
